>Addgene plasmid #170589 | p663-UBC-miniTurbo-V5-TP53RK_IDG-K | addgene full sequence | sequence record 341663 | Addgene NGS Result
CGCTGTTCTCCTCTTCCTCATCTCCGGGCCTTTCGACCTGCAGCCCAAGCTTACCATGACCGAGTACAAG
CCCACGGTGCGCCTCGCCACCCGCGACGACGTCCCCAGGGCCGTACGCACCCTCGCCGCCGCGTTCGCCG
ACTACCCCGCCACGCGCCACACCGTCGATCCGGACCGCCACATCGAGCGGGTCACCGAGCTGCAAGAACT
CTTCCTCACGCGCGTCGGGCTCGACATCGGCAAGGTGTGGGTCGCGGACGACGGCGCCGCGGTGGCGGTC
TGGACCACGCCGGAGAGCGTCGAAGCGGGGGCGGTGTTCGCCGAGATCGGCCCGCGCATGGCCGAGTTGA
GCGGTTCCCGGCTGGCCGCGCAGCAACAGATGGAAGGCCTCCTGGCGCCGCACCGGCCCAAGGAGCCCGC
GTGGTTCCTGGCCACCGTCGGCGTCTCGCCCGACCACCAGGGCAAGGGTCTGGGCAGCGCCGTCGTGCTC
CCCGGAGTGGAGGCGGCCGAGCGCGCCGGGGTGCCCGCCTTCCTGGAGACCTCCGCGCCCCGCAACCTCC
CCTTCTACGAGCGGCTCGGCTTCACCGTCACCGCCGACGTCGAGGTGCCCGAAGGACCGCGCACCTGGTG
CATGACCCGCAAGCCCGGTGCCTGACGCCCGCCCCACGACCCGCAGCGCCCGACCGAAAGGAGCGCACGA
CCCCATGCATCTCGAGGGCCCGGTACCTTTAAGACCAATGACTTACAAGGCAGCTGTAGATCTTAGCCAC
TTTTTAAAAGAAAAGGGGGGACTGGAAGGGCTAGCTCACTCCCAACGAAGACAAGATCTGCTTTTTGCTT
GTACTGGGTCTCTCTGGTTAGACCAGATCTGAGCCTGGGAGCTCTCTGGCTAACTAGGGAACCCACTGCT
TAAGCCTCAATAAAGCTTGCCTTGAGTGCTTCAAGTAGTGTGTGCCCGTCTGTTGTGTGACTCTGGTAAC
TAGAGATCCCTCAGACCCTTTTAGTCAGTGTGGAAAATCTCTAGCAGTAGTAGTTCATGTCATCTTATTA
TTCAGTATTTATAACTTGCAAAGAAATGAATATCAGAGAGTGAGAGGAACTTGTTTATTGCAGCTTATAA
TGGTTACAAATAAAGCAATAGCATCACAAATTTCACAAATAAAGCATTTTTTTCACTGCATTCTAGTTGT
GGTTTGTCCAAACTCATCAATGTATCTTATCATGTCTGGCTCTAGCTATCCCGCCCCTAACTCCGCCCAT
CCCGCCCCTAACTCCGCCCAGTTCCGCCCATTCTCCGCCCCATGGCTGACTAATTTTTTTTATTTATGCA
GAGGCCGAGGCCGCCTCGGCCTCTGAGCTATTCCAGAAGTAGTGAGGAGGCTTTTTTGGAGGCCTAGGGA
CGTACCCAATTCGCCCTATAGTGAGTCGTATTACGCGCGCTCACTGGCCGTCGTTTTACAACGTCGTGAC
TGGGAAAACCCTGGCGTTACCCAACTTAATCGCCTTGCAGCACATCCCCCTTTCGCCAGCTGGCGTAATA
GCGAAGAGGCCCGCACCGATCGCCCTTCCCAACAGTTGCGCAGCCTGAATGGCGAATGGG
[124 nt withheld, positions 1601-1724]
C
[91 nt withheld, positions 1726-1816]
A
[49 nt withheld, positions 1818-1866]
CCTTTGACGTTGGAGTCCACGTTCTTT
[37 nt withheld, positions 1894-1930]
ACCCTATCTCGGTCTATTCTTTTGATTTATAAGGGATTTTGCCGATTTCGGCCTATTGGTTAAAAAATGA
GCTGATTTAACAAAAATTTAACGCGAATTTTAACAAAATATTAACGCTTACAATTTAGGTGGCACTTTTC
GGGGAAATGTGCGCGGAACCCCTATTTGTTTATTTTTCTAAATACATTCAAATATGTATCCGCTCATGAG
ACAATAACCCTGATAAATGCTTCAATAATATTGAAAAAGGAAGAGTATGAGTATTCAACATTTCCGTGTC
GCCCTTATTCCCTTTTTTGCGGCATTTTGCCTTCCTGTTTTTGCTCACCCAGAAACGCTGGTGAAAGTAA
AAGATGCTGAAGATCAGTTGGGTGCACGAGTGGGTTACATCGAACTGGATCTCAACAGCGGTAAGATCCT
TGAGAGTTTTCGCCCCGAAGAACGTTTTCCAATGATGAGCACTTTTAAAGTTCTGCTATGTGGCGCGGTA
TTATCCCGTATTGACGCCGGGCAAGAGCAACTCGGTCGCCGCATACACTATTCTCAGAATGACTTGGTTG
AGTACTCACCAGTCACAGAAAAGCATCTTACGGATGGCATGACAGTAAGAGAATTATGCAGTGCTGCCAT
AACCATGAGTGATAACACTGCGGCCAACTTACTTCTGACAACGATCGGAGGACCGAAGGAGCTAACCGCT
TTTTTGCACAACATGGGGGATCATGTAACTCGCCTTGATCGTTGGGAACCGGAGCTGAATGAAGCCATAC
CAAACGACGAGCGTGACACCACGATGCCTGTAGCAATGGCAACAACGTTGCGCAAACTATTAACTGGCGA
ACTACTTACTCTAGCTTCCCGGCAACAATTAATAGACTGGATGGAGGCGGATAAAGTTGCAGGACCACTT
CTGCGCTCGGCCCTTCCGGCTGGCTGGTTTATTGCTGATAAATCTGGAGCCGGTGAGCGTGGGTCTCGCG
GTATCATTGCAGCACTGGGGCCAGATGGTAAGCCCTCCCGTATCGTAGTTATCTACACGACGGGGAGTCA
GGCAACTATGGATGAACGAAATAGACAGATCGCTGAGATAGGTGCCTCACTGATTAAGCATTGGTAACTG
TCAGACCAAGTTTACTCATATATACTTTAGATTGATTTAAAACTTCATTTTTAATTTAAAAGGATCTAGG
TGAAGATCCTTTTTGATAATCTCATGACCAAAATCCCTTAACGTGAGTTTTCGTTCCACTGAGCGTCAGA
CCCCGTAGAAAAGATCAAAGGATCTTCTTGAGATCCTTTTTTTCTGCGCGTAATCTGCTGCTTGCAAACA
AAAAAACCACCGCTACCAGCGGTGGTTTGTTTGCCGGATCAAGAGCTACCAACTCTTTTTCCGAAGGTAA
CTGGCTTCAGCAGAGCGCAGATACCAAATACTGTTCTTCTAGTGTAGCCGTAGTTAGGCCACCACTTCAA
GAACTCTGTAGCACCGCCTACATACCTCGCTCTGCTAATCCTGTTACCAGTGGCTGCTGCCAGTGGCGAT
AAGTCGTGTCTTACCGGGTTGGACTCAAGACGATAGTTACCGGATAAGGCGCAGCGGTCGGGCTGAACGG
GGGGTTCGTGCACACAGCCCAGCTTGGAGCGAACGACCTACACCGAACTGAGATACCTACAGCGTGAGCT
ATGAGAAAGCGCCACGCTTCCCGAAGGGAGAAAGGCGGACAGGTATCCGGTAAGCGGCAGGGTCGGAACA
GGAGAGCGCACGAGGGAGCTTCCAGGGGGAAACGCCTGGTATCTTTATAGTCCTGTCGGGTTTCGCCACC
TCTGACTTGAGCGTCGATTTTTGTGATGCTCGTCAGGGGGGCGGAGCCTATGGAAAAACGCCAGCAACGC
GGCCTTTTTACGGTTCCTGGCCTTTTGCTGGCCTTTTGCTCACATGTTCTTTCCTGCGTTATCCCCTGAT
TCTGTGGATAACCGTATTACCGCCTTTGAGTGAGCTGATACCGCTCGCCGCAGCCGAACGACCGAGCGCA
GCGAGTCAGTGAGCGAGGAAGCGGAAGAGCGCCCAATACGCAAACCGCCTCTCCCCGCGCGTTGGCCGAT
TCATTAATGCAGCTGGCACGACAGGTTTCCCGACTGGAAAGCGGGCAGTGAGCGCAACGCAATTAATGTG
AGTTAGCTCACTCATTAGGCACCCCAGGCTTTACACTTTATGCTTCCGGCTCGTATGTTGTGTGGAATTG
TGAGCGGATAACAATTTCACACAGGAAACAGCTATGACCATGATTACGCCAAGCGCGCAATTAACCCTCA
CTAAAGGGAACAAAAGCTGGAGCTGCAAGCTTAATGTAGTCTTATGCAATACTCTTGTAGTCTTGCAACA
TGGTAACGATGAGTTAGCAACATGCCTTACAAGGAGAGAAAAAGCACCGTGCATGCCGATTGGTGGAAGT
AAGGTGGTACGATCGTGCCTTATTAGGAAGGCAACAGACGGGTCTGACATGGATTGGACGAACCACTGAA
TTGCCGCATTGCAGAGATATTGTATTTAAGTGCCTAGCTCGATACATAAACGGGTCTCTCTGGTTAGACC
AGATCTGAGCCTGGGAGCTCTCTGGCTAACTAGGGAACCCACTGCTTAAGCCTCAATAAAGCTTGCCTTG
AGTGCTTCAAGTAGTGTGTGCCCGTCTGTTGTGTGACTCTGGTAACTAGAGATCCCTCAGACCCTTTTAG
TCAGTGTGGAAAATCTCTAGCAGTGGCGCCCGAACAGGGACTTGAAAGCGAAAGGGAAACCAGAGGAGCT
CTCTCGACGCAGGACTCGGCTTGCTGAAGCGCGCACGGCAAGAGGCGAGGGGCGGCGACTGGTGAGTACG
CCAAAAATTTTGACTAGCGGAGGCTAGAAGGAGAGAGATGGGTGCGAGAGCGTCAGTATTAAGCGGGGGA
GAATTAGATCGCGATGGGAAAAAATTCGGTTAAGGCCAGGGGGAAAGAAAAAATATAAATTAAAACATAT
AGTATGGGCAAGCAGGGAGCTAGAACGATTCGCAGTTAATCCTGGCCTGTTAGAAACATCAGAAGGCTGT
AGACAAATACTGGGACAGCTACAACCATCCCTTCAGACAGGATCAGAAGAACTTAGATCATTATATAATA
CAGTAGCAACCCTCTATTGTGTGCATCAAAGGATAGAGATAAAAGACACCAAGGAAGCTTTAGACAAGAT
AGAGGAAGAGCAAAACAAAAGTAAGACCACCGCACAGCAAGCGGCCGCTGATCTTCAGACCTGGAGGAGG
AGATATGAGGGACAATTGGAGAAGTGAATTATATAAATATAAAGTAGTAAAAATTGAACCATTAGGAGTA
GCACCCACCAAGGCAAAGAGAAGAGTGGTGCAGAGAGAAAAAAGAGCAGTGGGAATAGGAGCTTTGTTCC
TTGGGTTCTTGGGAGCAGCAGGAAGCACTATGGGCGCAGCGTCAATGACGCTGACGGTACAGGCCAGACA
ATTATTGTCTGGTATAGTGCAGCAGCAGAACAATTTGCTGAGGGCTATTGAGGCGCAACAGCATCTGTTG
CAACTCACAGTCTGGGGCATCAAGCAGCTCCAGGCAAGAATCCTGGCTGTGGAAAGATACCTAAAGGATC
AACAGCTCCTGGGGATTTGGGGTTGCTCTGGAAAACTCATTTGCACCACTGCTGTGCCTTGGAATGCTAG
TTGGAGTAATAAATCTCTGGAACAGATTTGGAATCACACGACCTGGATGGAGTGGGACAGAGAAATTAAC
AATTACACAAGCTTAATACACTCCTTAATTGAAGAATCGCAAAACCAGCAAGAAAAGAATGAACAAGAAT
TATTGGAATTAGATAAATGGGCAAGTTTGTGGAATTGGTTTAACATAACAAATTGGCTGTGGTATATAAA
ATTATTCATAATGATAGTAGGAGGCTTGGTAGGTTTAAGAATAGTTTTTGCTGTACTTTCTATAGTGAAT
AGAGTTAGGCAGGGATATTCACCATTATCGTTTCAGACCCACCTCCCAACCCCGAGGGGACCCGACAGGC
CCGAAGGAATAGAAGAAGAAGGTGGAGAGAGAGACAGAGACAGATCCATTCGATTAGTGAACGGATCTCG
ACGGTATCGGTTAACTTTTAAAAGAAAAGGGGGGATTGGGGGGTACAGTGCAGGGGAAAGAATAGTAGAC
ATAATAGCAACAGACATACAAACTAAAGAATTACAAAAACAAATTACAAAATTCAAAATTTTATCGTCCA
GTGTGGTGGAATTCTGCAGATATCACAACTTTGTATAGAAAAGTTGGCCTCCGCGCCGGGTTTTGGCGCC
TCCCGCGGGCGCCCCCCTCCTCACGGCGAGCGCTGCCACGTCAGACGAAGGGCGCAGCGAGCGTCCTGAT
CCTTCCGCCCGGACGCTCAGGACAGCGGCCCGCTGCTCATAAGACTCGGCCTTAGAACCCCAGTATCAGC
AGAAGGACATTTTAGGACGGGACTTGGGTGACTCTAGGGCACTGGTTTTCTTTCCAGAGAGCGGAACAGG
CGAGGAAAAGTAGTCCCTTCTCGGCGATTCTGCGGAGGGATCTCCGTGGGGCGGTGAACGCCGATGATTA
TATAAGGACGCGCCGGGTGTGGCACAGCTAGTTCCGTCGCAGCCGGGATTTGGGTCGCGGTTCTTGTTTG
TGGATCGCTGTGATCGTCACTTGGTGAGTAGCGGGCTGCTGGGCTGGCCGGGGCTTTCGTGGCCGCCGGG
CCGCTCGGTGGGACGGAAGCGTGTGGAGAGACCGCCAAGGGCTGTAGTCTGGGTCCGCGAGCAAGGTTGC
CCTGAACTGGGGGTTGGGGGGAGCGCAGCAAAATGGCGGCTGTTCCCGAGTCTTGAATGGAAGACGCTTG
TGAGGCGGGCTGTGAGGTCGTTGAAACAAGGTGGGGGGCATGGTGGGCGGCAAGAACCCAAGGTCTTGAG
GCCTTCGCTAATGCGGGAAAGCTCTTATTCGGGTGAGATGGGCTGGGGCACCATCTGGGGACCCTGACGT
GAAGTTTGTCACTGACTGGAGAACTCGGTTTGTCGTCTGTTGCGGGGGCGGCAGTTATGGCGGTGCCGTT
GGGCAGTGCACCCGTACCTTTGGGAGCGCGCGCCCTCGTCGTGTCGTGACGTCACCCGTTCTGTTGGCTT
ATAATGCAGGGTGGGGCCACCTGCCGGTAGGTGTGCGGTAGGCTTTTCTCCGTCGCAGGACGCAGGGTTC
GGGCCTAGGGTAGGCTCTCCTGAATCGACAGGCGCCGGACCTCTGGTGAGGGGAGGGATAAGTGAGGCGT
CAGTTTCTTTGGTCGGTTTTATGTACCTATCTTCTTAAGTAGCTGAAGCTCCGGTTTTGAACTATGCGCT
CGGGGTTGGCGAGTGTGTTTTGTGAAGTTTTTTAGGCACCTTTTGAAATGTAATCATTTGGGTCAATATG
TAATTTTCAGTGTTAGACTAGTAAATTGTCCGCTAAATTCTGGCCGTTTTTGGCTTTTTTGTTAGACGGC
CAACTTTTGTATACAAAGTGGGCCACCATGGGAATCCCGCTGCTGAACGCTAAACAGATTCTGGGACAGC
TGGACGGCGGGAGCGTGGCAGTCCTGCCTGTGGTCGACTCCACCAATCAGTACCTGCTGGATCGAATCGG
CGAGCTGAAGAGTGGGGATGCTTGCATTGCAGAATATCAGCAGGCAGGGAGAGGAAGCAGAGGGAGGAAA
TGGTTCTCTCCTTTTGGAGCTAACCTGTACCTGAGTATGTTTTGGCGCCTGAAGCGGGGACCAGCAGCAA
TCGGCCTGGGCCCGGTCATCGGAATTGTCATGGCAGAAGCGCTGCGAAAGCTGGGAGCAGACAAGGTGCG
AGTCAAATGGCCCAATGACCTGTATCTGCAGGATAGAAAGCTGGCAGGCATCCTGGTGGAGCTGGCCGGA
ATAACAGGCGATGCTGCACAGATCGTCATTGGCGCCGGGATTAACGTGGCTATGAGGCGCGTGGAGGAAA
GCGTGGTCAATCAGGGCTGGATCACACTGCAGGAAGCAGGGATTAACCTGGACAGGAATACTCTGGCCGC
TATGCTGATCCGAGAGCTGCGGGCAGCCCTGGAACTGTTCGAGCAGGAAGGCCTGGCTCCATATCTGTCA
CGGTGGGAGAAGCTGGATAACTTCATCAATAGACCCGTGAAGCTGATCATTGGGGACAAAGAGATTTTCG
GGATTAGCCGGGGGATTGATAAACAGGGAGCCCTGCTGCTGGAACAGGACGGAGTTATCAAACCCTGGAT
GGGCGGAGAAATCAGTCTGCGGTCTGCCGAAAAGGCTAGCGGCAAGCCCATCCCCAACCCCCTGCTGGGC
CTGGACAGCACCACAAGTTTGTACAAAAAAGCAGGCTCCACCATGGCGGCGGCCAGAGCTACTACGCCGG
CCGATGGCGAGGAGCCCGCCCCGGAGGCTGAGGCTCTGGCCGCAGCCCGGGAGCGGAGCAGCCGCTTCTT
GAGCGGCCTGGAGCTGGTGAAGCAGGGTGCCGAGGCGCGCGTGTTCCGTGGCCGCTTCCAGGGCCGCGCG
GCGGTGATCAAGCACCGCTTCCCCAAGGGCTACCGGCACCCGGCGCTGGAGGCGCGGCTTGGCAGACGGC
GGACGGTGCAGGAGGCCCGGGCGCTCCTCCGCTGTCGCCGCGCTGGAATATCTGCCCCAGTTGTCTTTTT
TGTGGACTATGCTTCCAACTGCTTATATATGGAAGAAATTGAAGGCTCAGTGACTGTTCGAGATTATATT
CAGTCCACTATGGAGACTGAAAAAACTCCCCAGGGTCTCTCCAACTTAGCCAAGACAATTGGGCAGGTTT
TGGCTCGAATGCACGATGAAGACCTCATTCATGGTGATCTCACCACCTCCAACATGCTCCTGAAACCCCC
CCTGGAACAGCTGAACATTGTGCTCATAGACTTTGGGCTGAGTTTCATTTCAGCACTTCCAGAGGATAAG
GGAGTAGACCTCTATGTCCTGGAGAAGGCCTTCCTCAGTACCCATCCCAACACTGAAACTGTGTTTGAAG
CCTTTCTGAAGAGCTACTCCACCTCCTCCAAAAAGGCCAGGCCAGTGCTAAAAAAATTAGATGAAGTGCG
CCTGAGAGGAAGAAAGAGGTCCATGGTTGGGTAGGACCCAGCTTTCTTGTACAAAGTGGTGATATCCAGC
ACAGTGGCGGCCGCTCGACAATCAACCTCTGGATTACAAAATTTGTGAAAGATTGACTGGTATTCTTAAC
TATGTTGCTCCTTTTACGCTATGTGGATACGCTGCTTTAATGCCTTTGTATCATGCTATTGCTTCCCGTA
TGGCTTTCATTTTCTCCTCCTTGTATAAATCCTGGTTGCTGTCTCTTTATGAGGAGTTGTGGCCCGTTGT
CAGGCAACGTGGCGTGGTGTGCACTGTGTTTGCTGACGCAACCCCCACTGGTTGGGGCATTGCCACCACC
TGTCAGCTCCTTTCCGGGACTTTCGCTTTCCCCCTCCCTATTGCCACGGCGGAACTCATCGCCGCCTGCC
TTGCCCGCTGCTGGACAGGGGCTCGGCTGTTGGGCACTGACAATTCCGTGGTGTTGTCGGGGAAGCTGAC
GTCCTTTCCATGGCTGCTCGCCTGTGTTGCCACCTGGATTCTGCGCGGGACGTCCTTCTGCTACGTCCCT
TCGGCCCTCAATCCAGCGGACCTTCCTTCCCGCGGCCTGCTGCCGGCTCTGCGGCCTCTTCCGCGTCTTC
GCCTTCGCCCTCAGACGAGTCGGATCTCCCTTTGGGCCGCCTCCCCGCCTGGAATTCTACCGGGTAGGGG
AGGCGCTTTTCCCAAGGCAGTCTGGAGCATGCGCTTTAGCAGCCCCGCTGGGCACTTGGCGCTACACAAG
TGGCCTCTGGCCTCGCACACATTCCACATCCACCGGTAGGCGCCAACCGGCTCCGTTCTTTGGTGGCCCC
TTCGCGCCACCTTCTACTCCTCCCCTAGTCAGGAAGTTCCCCCCCGCCCCGCAGCTCGCGTCGTGCAGGA
CGTGACAAATGGAAGTAGCACGTCTCACTAGTCTCGTGCAGATGGACAGCACCGCTGAGCAATGGAAGCG
GGTAGGCCTTTGGGGCAGCGGCCAATAGCAGCTTTGCTCCTTCGCTTTCTGGGCTCAGAGGCTGGGAAGG
GGTGGGTCCGGGGGCGGGCTCAGGGGCGGGCTCAGGGGCGGGGCGGGCGCCCGAAGGTCCTCCGGAGGCC
CGGCATTCTGCACGCTTCAAAAGCGCACGTCTGCCG
Features (pLannotate 1.2.2; 32 found; start..end, strand, type, name):
     56..655     +  CDS            PuroR: puromycin N-acetyltransferase; pac from Streptomyces alboniger; confers resistance to puromycin
    723..860     +  CDS            nef (fragment): NEF_HV1LA - Experimental evidence at protein level: Swiss-Prot protein existence level 1. Extracellular Nef protein targets CD4(+) T-lymphocytes for apoptosis by interacting with CXCR4 surface receptors. From Human immunodeficiency virus type 1 group M subtype B (isolate Lai) (HIV-1).
    846..1026    +  LTR            5' LTR (truncated): truncated 5' long terminal repeat (LTR) from HIV-1
   1098..1219    +  polyA_signal   SV40 poly(A) signal: SV40 polyadenylation signal
   1259..1394    +  rep_origin     SV40 ori: SV40 origin of replication
   1415..1433    -  promoter       T7 promoter: promoter for bacteriophage T7 RNA polymerase
   1441..1596    +  CDS            lacZα (fragment): LacZα fragment of β-galactosidase; lacZ fragment
   1601..2029    +  rep_origin     f1 ori (sequence partly withheld): f1 bacteriophage origin of replication; arrow indicates direction of (+) strand synthesis
   2082..2186    +  promoter       AmpR promoter: bla
   2187..3047    +  CDS            AmpR: β-lactamase; bla; confers resistance to ampicillin, carbenicillin, and related antibiotics
   3218..3806    +  rep_origin     ori: high-copy-number ColE1/pMB1/pBR322/pUC origin of replication
   3989..4081    +  CDS            lacI (fragment): lac repressor; lacI; The lac repressor binds to the lac operator to inhibit transcription in E. coli. This inhibition can be relieved by adding lactose or isopropyl-β-D-thiogalactopyranoside (IPTG).
   4094..4115    +  protein_bind   CAP binding site: CAP binding activates transcription in the presence of cAMP. E. coli catabolite activator protein
   4130..4160    +  promoter       lac promoter: promoter for the E. coli lac operon
   4168..4184    +  protein_bind   lac operator: The lac repressor binds to the lac operator to inhibit transcription in E. coli. This inhibition can be relieved by adding lactose or isopropyl-β-D-thiogalactopyranoside (IPTG). lac repressor encoded by lacI
   4229..4247    +  promoter       T3 promoter: promoter for bacteriophage T3 RNA polymerase
   4275..4501    +  promoter       RSV promoter: Rous sarcoma virus enhancer/promoter
   4502..4682    +  LTR            5' LTR (truncated): truncated 5' long terminal repeat (LTR) from HIV-1
   4729..4854    +  misc_feature   HIV-1 Ψ: packaging signal of human immunodeficiency virus type 1
   4838..5201    +  CDS            HIV-1 gag (fragment): gag protein from human immunodeficiency virus 1; gag
   5347..5580    +  misc_feature   RRE: The Rev response element (RRE) of HIV-1 allows for Rev-dependent mRNA export from the nucleus to the cytoplasm.
   5957..6057    +  CDS            Rev (fragment): human immunodeficiency virus 1 (HIV-1) Rev protein; rev; enhances nuclear export of unspliced and incompletely spliced viral mRNAs
   6076..6192    +  misc_feature   cPPT/CTS: central polypurine tract and central termination sequence of HIV-1
   6226..6246    +  protein_bind   attB4: mutant version of attB; core recombination site for the Gateway® BP reaction BP Clonase™
   6246..7457    +  promoter       UbC promoter: human ubiquitin C promoter
   7461..7479    -  protein_bind   attB5 (fragment): mutant version of attB; core recombination site for the Gateway® BP reaction BP Clonase™
   7494..8264    +  CDS            miniTurbo: N-terminally truncated mutant of the E. coli biotin ligase BioID engineered for improved catalytic efficiency (Branon et al., 2018)
   8313..8337    +  protein_bind   attB1: mutant version of attB; recombination site for the Gateway® BP reaction BP Clonase™
   8343..9101    +  CDS            TP53RK: PRPK_HUMAN - Also known as C20orf64, PRPK From Homo sapiens (Human).
   9106..9130    -  protein_bind   attB2: mutant version of attB; recombination site for the Gateway® BP reaction BP Clonase™
   9160..9748    +  misc_feature   WPRE: woodchuck hepatitis virus posttranscriptional regulatory element
   9762..35      +  promoter       PGK promoter (across the origin): mouse phosphoglycerate kinase 1 promoter
