[The description below was written by a language model from this plasmid's Addgene catalogue record and pLannotate feature annotations shown in this document.]
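Description:
p663-UBC-miniTurbo-V5-TP53RK_IDG-K is a lentiviral mammalian expression plasmid built on the pDest663 Gateway destination backbone. It was made by multisite Gateway recombination and carries human TP53RK (also called PRPK or BUD32), an understudied protein kinase. The sequenced record is about 10.2 kb. For bacterial propagation it has a ColE1/pUC-type origin and an ampicillin resistance gene, along with an f1 origin. Although the origin is annotated as a high-copy type, the catalogue lists the plasmid as low copy.

The viral portion has a third-generation layout. An RSV promoter is fused to a truncated HIV-1 5' LTR and is followed by the Ψ packaging signal, a gag fragment, the RRE for Rev-dependent export, and the cPPT/CTS. The transfer cassette ends in a second truncated LTR followed by an SV40 poly(A) signal.

Within this unit the human ubiquitin C promoter, flanked by attB4 and attB5 recombination scars, drives the miniTurbo biotin ligase. miniTurbo is joined across an attB1 site to the TP53RK coding sequence, which ends at attB2. The catalogue describes a V5 epitope between miniTurbo and the kinase. The feature table does not annotate it separately, although there is a short unannotated gap between miniTurbo and attB1. A WPRE downstream enhances transcript expression. A separate mouse PGK promoter drives puromycin N-acetyltransferase for selection of transduced cells.

The construct was produced for the Illuminating the Druggable Genome program. It is used to express the miniTurbo-tagged kinase stably so that neighbouring proteins are biotinylated and can be identified by proteomics, producing protein-proximity networks for TP53RK.
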