Addgene plasmid #170589: p663-UBC-miniTurbo-V5-TP53RK_IDG-K
Purpose: Gateway destination clone of TP53RK (human) tagged with N-terminal miniTurbo-V5 for generating protein-proximity networks using proximity-dependent biotinylation proteomics
Depositing lab: Ben Major. Depositing organization: Washington University in Saint Louis.
Backbone
  Vector backbone: pDest663
  Backbone manufacturer: PEL
  Backbone size w/o insert (bp): 9019
  Vector type: Mammalian Expression, Lentiviral ; Gateway Destination
  Selectable markers: Puromycin
Growth in bacteria
  Bacterial resistance: Ampicillin, 100 μg/mL
  Growth temperature: 30°C
  Growth strain: DH10B
  Copy number: Low Copy
Gene/Insert
  Gene/Insert name: miniTurbo-V5-TP53RK (alt name: miniTurbo-V5)
  Species: H. sapiens (human)
  Entrez Gene: TP53RK (a.k.a. BUD32, C20orf64, GAMOS4, Nori-2, Nori-2p, PRPK, dJ101A2)
  Promoter: Ubiquitin
  Tag / fusion protein: miniTurbo-V5 (N terminal on insert)
  Cloning method: Gateway Cloning
  Sequencing primers: 5′ TGAAGCTCCGGTTTTGAACT; 3′ AATAGACCCGTGAAGCTGATC
Terms and licenses: Academic/Nonprofit Terms; Industry Terms: Not Available to Industry
Depositor comments: These plasmids were generated as part of the Illuminating the Druggable Genome (IDG) program sponsored by the NIH Common Fund. The goal of this program is to identify, gather, and distribute information and resources for proteins that currently are not well-studied yet belong to commonly drug-targeted protein families: protein kinases, non-olfactory G-protein coupled receptors (GPCRs), and ion channels. The IDG program is designed to develop fundamental research tools for understudied proteins, elucidate their function, and disseminate the IDG-related resources and data to the greater scientific community. These lentiviral gateway destination plasmids were generated, as part of the Kinase-Data and Resource Generating Center (DRGC), using the single fragment or multisite gateway cloning technology. They were used for generating proteomics-based protein-interaction and protein-proximity networks that can be accessed through the kinase-DRGC website https://darkkinome.org/. Each plasmid has either an N- or C-terminal fusion protein (Flag/ V5/V5-miniTurbo/V5-TurboID/miniTurbo-V5/TurboID-V5) tagged understudied kinase driven under either a CMV or Ubiquitin (UBC) promoter. All inserts in the pENTR plasmids used to generate the deposited destination plasmids were end-sequenced and insert size validated prior to multi-site gateway cloning. The combined insert size of the single fragment or three fragment destination plasmids were confirmed by restriction digestion (BsrGI, and EcoRV for pDest667; BsrGI, EcoRV, and BstZ17I for pDest663; and BsrGI for pHAGE) and all plasmids were partially sequenced to ensure in-frame ORFs and fusion tags.
How to cite: p663-UBC-miniTurbo-V5-TP53RK_IDG-K was a gift from Ben Major (Addgene plasmid # 170589 ; http://n2t.net/addgene:170589 ; RRID:Addgene_170589)
